>Addgene plasmid #30177 | pTEC18 | depositor full sequence | sequence record 13865 | Author sequence
CCCGGGCTGCAGGAATTCGATATCAAGCTTATCGATACCGTCGACCTCGAGGGGGGGCCCGGTACCAGAT
CTTTAAATCTAGATTTAAGAAGGAGATATACATATGGTGAGCAAGGGCGAGGAGCTGTTCACCGGGGTGG
TGCCCATCCTGGTCGAGCTGGACGGCGACGTAAACGGCCACAAGTTCAGCGTGAGGGGCGAGGGCGAGGG
CGATGCCACCAACGGCAAGCTGACCCTGAAGTTCATCTGCACCACCGGCAAGCTGCCCGTGCCCTGGCCC
ACCCTCGTGACCACCCTGAGCCACGGCGTGCAGTGCTTCGCCCGCTACCCCGACCACATGAAGCAGCACG
ACTTCTTCAAGTCCGCCATGCCCGAAGGCTACGTCCAGGAGCGCACCATCTTCTTCAAGGACGACGGCAC
CTACAAGACCCGCGCCGAGGTGAAGTTCGAGGGCGACACCCTGGTGAACCGCATCGAGCTGAAGGGCGTC
GACTTCAAGGAGGACGGCAACATCCTGGGGCACAAGCTGGAGTACAACTTCAACAGCCACAACATCTATA
TCATGGCCGTCAAGCAGAAGAACGGCATCAAGGTGAACTTCAAGATCCGCCACAACGTGGAGGACGGCAG
CGTGCAGCTCGCCGACCACTACCAGCAGAACACCCCCATCGGCGACGGCCCCGTGCTGCTGCCCGACAGC
CACTACCTGAGCACCCAGTCCGTGCTGAGCAAAGACCCCAACGAGAAGCGCGATCACATGGTCCTGCTGG
AGTTCCGCACCGCCGCCGGGATCACTCTCGGCATGGACGAGCTGTACAAGTAAGCTAGCCACCTGACGTC
GGGGGGGGGGGGAAAGCCACGTTGTGTCTCAAAATCTCTGATGTTACATTGCACAAGATAAAAATATATC
ATCATGAACAATAAAACTGTCTGCTTACATAAACAGTAATACAAGGGGTGTTATGAGCCATATTCAACGG
GAAACGTCTTGCTCGAGGCCGCGATTAAATTCCAACATGGATGCTGATTTATATGGGTATAAATGGGCTC
GCGATAATGTCGGGCAATCAGGTGCGACAATCTATCGCTTGTATGGGAAGCCCCATGCGCCAGAGTTGTT
TCTGAAACATGGCAAAGGTAGCGTTGCCAATGATGTTACAGATGAGATGGTCAGACTAAACTGGCTGACG
GAATTTATGCCTCTTCCGACCATCAAGCATTTTATCCGTACTCCTGATGACTAGAGCATGAGATTATCAA
AAAGGATCTTCACCTAGATCCTTTTAAATTAAAAATGAAGTTTTAAATCAATCTAAAGTATATATGAGTA
AACTTGGTCTGACAGTTACCAATGCTTAATCAGTGAGGCACCTATCTCAGCGATCTGTCTATTTCGTTCA
TCCATAGTTGCCTGACTCCCCGACGTGGCCGACCAGCCCGTCATCGTCAACGCCTGATCCGCGGTGCGGA
CAGGCCGTGTCGCGACCGGCCGTGCGGAATTAAGCCGGCCCGTACCCTGTGAATAGAGGTCCGCTGTGAC
ACAAGAATCCCTGTTACTTCTCGACCGTATTGATTCGGATGATTCCTACGCGAGCCTGCGGAACGACCAG
GAATTCTGGGAGCCGCTGGCCCGCCGAGCCCTGGAGGAGCTCGGGCTGCCGGTGCCGCCGGTGCTGCGGG
TGCCCGGCGAGAGCACCAACCCCGTACTGGTCGGCGAGCCCGGCCCGGTGATCAAGCTGTTCGGCGAGCA
CTGGTGCGGTCCGGAGAGCCTCGCGTCGGAGTCGGAGGCGTACGCGGTCCTGGCGGACGCCCCGGTGCCG
GTGCCCCGCCTCCTCGGCCGCGGCGAGCTGCGGCCCGGCACCGGAGCCTGGCCGTGGCCCTACCTGGTGA
TGAGCCGGATGACCGGCACCACCTGGCGGTCCGCGATGGACGGCACGACCGACCGGAACGCGCTGCTCGC
CCTGGCCCGCGAACTCGGCCGGGTGCTCGGCCGGCTGCACAGGGTGCCGCTGACCGGGAACACCGTGCTC
ACCCCCCATTCCGAGGTCTTCCCGGAACTGCTGCGGGAACGCCGCGCGGCGACCGTCGAGGACCACCGCG
GGTGGGGCTACCTCTCGCCCCGGCTGCTGGACCGCCTGGAGGACTGGCTGCCGGACGTGGACACGCTGCT
GGCCGGCCGCGAACCCCGGTTCGTCCACGGCGACCTGCACGGGACCAACATCTTCGTGGACCTGGCCGCG
ACCGAGGTCACCGGGATCGTCGACTTCACCGACGTCTATGCGGGAGACTCCCGCTACAGCCTGGTGCAAC
TGCATCTCAACGCCTTCCGGGGCGACCGCGAGATCCTGGCCGCGCTGCTCGACGGGGCGCAGTGGAAGCG
GACCGAGGACTTCGCCCGCGAACTGCTCGCCTTCACCTTCCTGCACGACTTCGAGGTGTTCGAGGAGACC
CCGCTGGATCTCTCCGGCTTCACCGATCCGGAGGAACTGGCGCAGTTCCTCTGGGGGCCGCCGGACACCG
CCCCCGGCGCCTGACGCCCCCTCTAGTAATCTTTTGCCATTCTCACCGGATTCAGTCGTCACTCATGGTG
ATTTCTCACTTGATAACCTTATTTTTGACGAGGGGAAATTAATAGGTTGTATTGATGTTGGACGAGTCGG
AATCGCAGACCGATACCAGGATCTTGCCATCCTATGGAACTGCCTCGGTGAGTTTTCTCCTTCATTACAG
AAACGGCTTTTTCAAAAATATGGTATTGATAATCCTGATATGAATAAATTGCAGTTTCATTTGATGCTCG
ATGAGTTTTTCTAATCAGAATTGGTTAATTGGTTGTAACACTGGCAGAGCATTACGCTGACTTGACGGGA
CGGCGGCTTTGTTGAATAAATCGAACTTTTGCTGAGTTGAAGGATCAGATCACGCATCTTCCCGACAACG
CAGACCGTTCCGTGGCAAAGCAAAAGTTCAAAATCACCAACTGGTCCACCTACAACAAAGCTCTCATCAA
CCGTGGCTCCCTCACTTTCTGGCTGGATGATGGGGCGATTCAGGCCTGGTATGAGTCAGCAACACCTTCT
TCACGAGGCAGACCTCACTAGTTCCACTGAGCGTCAGACCCCGTAGAAAAGATCAAAGGATCTTCTTGAG
ATCCTTTTTTTCTGCGCGTAATCTGCTGCTTGCAAACAAAAAAACCACCGCTACCAGCGGTGGTTTGTTT
GCCGGATCAAGAGCTACCAACTCTTTTTCCGAAGGTAACTGGCTTCAGCAGAGCGCAGATACCAAATACT
GTCCTTCTAGTGTAGCCGTAGTTAGGCCACCACTTCAAGAACTCTGTAGCACCGCCTACATACCTCGCTC
TGCTAATCCTGTTACCAGTGGCTGCTGCCAGTGGCGATAAGTCGTGTCTTACCGGGTTGGACTCAAGACG
ATAGTTACCGGATAAGGCGCAGCGGTCGGGCTGAACGGGGGGTTCGTGCACACAGCCCAGCTTGGAGCGA
ACGACCTACACCGAACTGAGATACCTACAGCGTGAGCATTGAGAAAGCGCCACGCTTCCCGAAGGGAGAA
AGGCGGACAGGTATCCGGTAAGCGGCAGGGTCGGAACAGGAGAGCGCACGAGGGAGCTTCCAGGGGGAAA
CGCCTGGTATCTTTATAGTCCTGTCGGGTTTCGCCACCTCTGACTTGAGCGTCGATTTTTGTGATGCTCG
TCAGGGGGGCGGAGCCTATGGAAAAACGCCAGCAACGCGGCCTTTTTACGGTTCCTGGCCTTTTGCTGGC
CTTTTGCTCACATGTTCTTTCCTGCGTTATCCCCTGATTCTGTGGATAACCGTATTACCGCCTTTGAGTG
AGCTGATACCGCTCGCCGCAGCCGAACGACCGAGCGCAACGCGTGAGCCCACCAGCTCCGTAAGTTCGGG
TGCTGTGTGGCTCGTACCCGCGCATTCAGGCGGCAGGGGGTCTAACGGGTCTAAGGCGGCGTGTACGGCC
GCCACAGCGGCTCTTAGCGGCCCGGAAACGTCCTCGAAACGACGCATGTGTTCCTCCTGGTTGGTACAGG
TGGTTGGGGGTGCTCGGCTGTCGCTGGTGTTTCATCATCAGGGCTCGACGGGAGAGCGGGGGAGTGTGCA
GTTGTGGGGTGGCCCCTCAGCGAAATATCTGACTTGGAGCTCGTGTCGGACCATACACCGGTGATTAATC
GTGGTTTATTATCAAGCGTGAGCCACGTCGCCGACGAATTTGAGCAGCTCTGGCTGCCGTACTGGTCCCT
GGCAAGCGACGATCTGCTCGAGGGGATCTACCGCCAAAGCCGCGCGTCGGCCCTAGGCCGCCGGTACATC
GAGGCGAACCCAACAGCGCTGGCAAACCTGCTGGTCGTGGACGTAGACCATCCAGACGCAGCGCTCCGAG
CGCTCAGCGCCCGGGGGTCCCATCCGCTGCCCAACGCGATCGTGGGCAATCGCGCCAACGGCCACGCACA
CGCAGTGTGGGCACTCAACGCCCCTGTTCCACGCACCGAATACGCGCGGCGTAAGCCGCTCGCATACATG
GCGGCGTGCGCCGAAGGCCTTCGGCGCGCCGTCGATGGCGACCGCAGTTACTCAGGCCTCATGACCAAAA
ACCCCGGCCACATCGCCTGGGAAACGGAATGGCTCCACTCAGATCTCTACACACTCAGCCACATCGAGGC
CGAGCTCGGCGCGAACATGCCACCGCCGCGCTGGCGTCAGCAGACCACGTACAAAGCGGCTCCGACGCCG
CTAGGGCGGAATTGCGCACTGTTCGATTCCGTCAGGTTGTGGGCCTATCTTCCCGCCCTCATGCGGATCT
ACCTGCCGACCCGGAACGTGGACGGACTCGGCCGCGCGATCTATGCCGAGTGCCACGCGCGAAACGCCGA
ATTTCCGTGCAACGACGTGTGTCCCGGACCGCTACCGGACAGCGAGGTCCGCGCCATCGCCAACAGCATT
TGGCGTTGGATCACAACCAAGTCGCGCATTTGGGCGGACGGGATCGTGGTCTACGAGGCCACACTCAGTG
CGCGCCATGCGGCCATCTCGCGGAAGGGCGCAGCAGCGCGCACGGCGGCGAGCACAGTTGCGCGGCGCGC
AAAGTCCGCGTCAGCCATGGAGGCATTGCTATGAGCGACGGCTACAGCGACGGCTACAGCGACGGCTACA
ACTGGCAGCCGACTGTCCGCAAAAAGCGGCGCGTGACCGCCGCCGAAGGCGCTCGAATCACCGGACTATC
CGAACGCCACGTCGTCCGGCTCGTGGCGCAGGAACGCAGCGAGTGGTTCGCCGAGCAGGCTGCACGCCGC
GAACGCATCCGCGCCTATCACGACGACGAGGGCCACTCTTGGCCGCAAACGGCCAAACATTTCGGGCTGC
ATCTGGACACCGTTAAGCGACTCGGCTATCGGGCGAGGAAAGAGCGTGCGGCAGAACAGGAAGCGGCTCA
AAAGGCCCACAACGAAGCCGACAATCCACCGCTGTTCTAACGCAATTGGGGAGCGGGTGTCGCGGGGGTT
CCGTGGGGGGTTCCGTTGCAACGGGTCGGACAGGTAAAAGTCCTGGTAGACGCTAGTTTTCTGGTTTGGG
CCATGCCTGTCTCGTTGCGTGTTTCGTTGCGTCCGTTTTGAATACCAGCCAGACGAGACGGGGTTCTACG
AATCTTGGTCGATACCAAGCCATTTCCGCTGAATATCGTGGAGCTCACCGCCAGAATCGGTGGTTGTGGT
GATGTACGTGGCGAACTCCGTTGTAGTGCTTGTGGTGGCATCCGTGGCGCGGCCGCTCTAGAACTAGTGG
ATCTGACCCGCTCCACAACCGCTGAGCAGGGTGGCAGTCAGAGCGACCAGGCCGACCGATACGAGGCGGA
TTTTGAACAGGTTCACTCGAAGCCTCCCGCTGGGTTCGGAGCATCGTCGATCACATGACGGCGTGCTGAC
ACCGATTCGACTATGCACAGTAGTAGGTAGCCGCCGCGGACGGTAGCGCAGGCGGCCTCGGCGCCGTCGT
GGCGTCGCGATGGTTGGCGCCAGACCCGCCTGATCGGCGTCCCGACCAGGGCCGCCGGGGTGGTGAGCCT
CGGCTTGGTCCAGCCGTAGTGAGACGGGATGTCTTCCCGGTTGTCGGGTTTGGGTGGGCGGTCACATGTT
CGCTGGCTGTGGGCGTGTCGGGGGTCGTCGAAGCGGCCGCGAACAGGGCTGGACGATGCACGTCTTGCAC
CTCCTGTCAACCCCCAATGTTGAGCCGCGATGCCCCTGACCTGCACCGTTGGACCGCAGTCGTTAGGGGG
GCGTGTTAGCATGGAGTGACGAAAGGGGCCTAAATCAGATGATCC
Features (pLannotate 1.2.2; 9 found; start..end, strand, type, name):
    104..823     +  CDS            EBFP2: enhanced blue variant of GFP (Ai et al., 2007) mammalian codon-optimized
    963..1240    +  CDS            KanR (fragment): aminoglycoside phosphotransferase; aph(3')-Ia; confers resistance to kanamycin in bacteria or G418 (Geneticin®) in eukaryotes
   1347..1427    -  CDS            bla(M) (fragment): β-lactamase lacking the signal sequence; bla(M); allows cytosolic expression of β-lactamase
   1539..2531    +  CDS            hyg: KHYB_STRHY - Experimental evidence at protein level: Swiss-Prot protein existence level 1. The aminoglycoside phosphotransferases achieve inactivation of their antibiotic substrates by phosphorylation. From Streptomyces hygroscopicus.
   2551..2814    +  CDS            KanR (fragment): aminoglycoside phosphotransferase; aph(3')-Ia; confers resistance to kanamycin
   2955..3098    +  CDS            TRA2_ECOLX (fragment): Protein predicted: Swiss-Prot protein existence level 4. Required for transposition of transposon Tn903. From Escherichia coli.
   3146..3734    +  rep_origin     ori: high-copy-number ColE1/pMB1/pBR322/pUC origin of replication
   5789..5813    +  misc_feature   MCS (fragment): pBluescript multiple cloning site
   6341..66      +  misc_feature   MCS (fragment) (across the origin): pBluescript multiple cloning site
