[The description below was written by a language model from this plasmid's Addgene catalogue record and pLannotate feature annotations shown in this document.]
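Description:
pTEC18 is a mycobacterial expression plasmid built on the pFPV27 backbone, an E. coli–mycobacteria vector, and designed to make mycobacteria constitutively blue-fluorescent. Its payload is a roughly 500 bp Mycobacterium marinum promoter fragment, the Mycobacterium Strong Promoter (MSP, also written MSP12), cloned at a BamHI site upstream of the EBFP2 open reading frame, so the construct is equivalent to pMSP12::EBFP2. EBFP2 is an enhanced blue variant of GFP. The feature table places its coding sequence near the start of the 6,345 nt depositor sequence, immediately downstream of multiple cloning site remnants that span the sequence origin. The promoter itself was not picked up as an annotated feature.

According to the depositor, the plasmid was derived from pMSP12::GFP by removing a small NsiI fragment from the aph kanamycin resistance gene, inserting a hygromycin resistance gene there, and then swapping GFP for EBFP2. The annotation agrees with this history. Two KanR fragments flank a complete hyg coding sequence (the hygromycin phosphotransferase from Streptomyces hygroscopicus), together with a short β-lactamase remnant and a fragment of the Tn903 transposition protein left over from the original kanamycin cassette. Selection is therefore by hygromycin rather than kanamycin. A high-copy ColE1/pUC-type origin supports propagation in E. coli. A long unannotated stretch lies downstream of this origin, but the record does not identify a mycobacterial replication origin.

The associated publication concerns M. marinum infection of zebrafish, where fluorescent bacteria of this kind allow infection to be visualised. The blue reporter and hygromycin marker would allow combination with other fluorophores or with kanamycin-marked strains.
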