Addgene plasmid #30177: pTEC18
Depositing lab: Lalita Ramakrishnan. Depositing organization: University of Washington. Publication: Evaluation of the pathogenesis and treatment of Mycobacterium marinum infection in zebrafish. Takaki K, Davis JM, Winglee K, Ramakrishnan L. Nat Protoc. 2013 Jun;8(6):1114-24. doi: 10.1038/nprot.2013.068. Epub 2013 May 16. PubMed 23680983.
Backbone
  Vector backbone: pFPV27
  Backbone manufacturer: Ramakrishnan et al., 2000
  Backbone size w/o insert (bp): 4981
  Vector type: Mycobacteria expression
Growth in bacteria
  Bacterial resistance: Hygromycin, 200 μg/mL
  Growth temperature: 37°C
  Growth strain: DH5alpha
  Copy number: Unknown
Gene/Insert
  Gene/Insert name: Mycobacterium Strong Promoter (MSP) (alt name: pMSP12::EBFP2)
  Species: M. marinum
  Insert size (bp): 500
  Tag / fusion protein: EBFP2 (C terminal on backbone)
  Cloning method: Restriction Enzyme; 5′ cloning site BamHI (unknown if destroyed); 3′ cloning site BamHI (unknown if destroyed)
  Sequencing primers: 5′ pFPV27-Fwd: GAATCGGTGGTTGTGGTGAT; 3′ Kan-Rev
Terms and licenses: Academic/Nonprofit Terms; Industry Terms: Not Available to Industry
Depositor comments: This plasmid was derived from pMSP12::GFP by interrupting the aph gene (removing a small ~300bp NsiI fragment) and inserting the gene for Hygromycin resistance. The GFP was then replaced with EBFP2. The EBFP2 ORF is present at bp# 104-823.
How to cite: pTEC18 was a gift from Lalita Ramakrishnan (Addgene plasmid # 30177 ; http://n2t.net/addgene:30177 ; RRID:Addgene_30177)
