>Addgene plasmid #30177 | pTEC18 | addgene partial sequence | sequence record 35203 | 30177 with pBluescriptSK (5' tctagaactagtggatc 3')
CAGGTGGCAGTCAGAGCGACCAGGCCGACCGATACGAGGCGGATTTTGAACAGGTTCACTCGAAGCCTCC
CGCTGGGTTCGGAGCATCGTCGATCACATGACGGCGTGCTGACACCGATTCGACTATGCACAGTAGTAGG
TAGCCGCCGCGGACGGTAGCGCAGGCGGCCTCGGCGCCGTCGTGGCGTCGCGATGGTTGGCGCCAGACCC
GCCTGATCGGCGTCCCGACCAGGGCCGCCGGGGTGGTGAGCCTCGGCTTGGTCCAGCCGTAGTGAGACGG
GATGTCTTCCCGGTTGTCGGGTTTGGGTGGGCGGTCACATGTTCGCTGGCTGTGGGCGTGTCGGGGGTCG
TCGAAGCGGCCGCGAACAGGGCTGGACGATGCACGTCTTGCACCTCCTGTCAACCCCCAATGTTGAGCCG
CGATGCCCCTGACCTGCACCGTTGGACCGCAGTCGTTAGGGGGGCGTGTTAGCATGGAGTGACGAAAGGG
GCCTAAATCAGATGATCCCCCGGGCTGCAGGAATTCGATATCAAGCTTATCGATACCGTCGACCTCGAGG
GGGGGCCCGGTACCAGATCTTTAAATCTAGATTTAAGAAGGAGATATACATATGGTGAGCAAGGGCGAGG
AGCTGTTCACCGGGGTGGTGCCCATCCTGGTCGAGCTGGACGGCGACGTAAACGGCCACAAGTTCAGCGT
GAGGGGCGAGGGCGAGGGCGATGCCACCAACGGCAAGCTGACCCTGAA
